Addgene plasmid #189950: pW401-lenti-sg1-mmItgb1-pEF1s-NLS-mScarlet-I-P2A-BlastR
Purpose: Lentiviral vector to co-express a mouse Itgb1 spsgRNA (sg1-Itgb1) with NLS-mScarlet-I
Depositing lab: Kenneth Yamada. Depositing organization: National Institute of Dental and Craniofacial Research (NIDCR). Publication: Efficient Gene Knockout in Salivary Gland Epithelial Explant Cultures. Sekiguchi R, Mehlferber MM, Matsumoto K, Wang S. J Dent Res. 2023 Feb;102(2):197-206. doi: 10.1177/00220345221128201. Epub 2022 Nov 10. PubMed 36366748.
Backbone
  Vector backbone: pW212 (Addgene #170810)
  Vector type: Mammalian Expression, Lentiviral
Growth in bacteria
  Bacterial resistance: Ampicillin, 100 μg/mL
  Growth temperature: 30°C
  Growth strain: NEB Stable
  Copy number: High Copy
Gene/Insert
  Gene/Insert name: NLS-mScarlet-I-P2A-BlastR; Itgb1 spsgRNA #1
  gRNA/shRNA sequence: CAAACTGATCAATCCAATCC
  Species: Synthetic; B. coriaceae
  Insert size (bp): 1209
  Cloning method: Restriction Enzyme; 5′ cloning site unknown (unknown if destroyed)
Terms and licenses: Academic/Nonprofit Terms; Industry Terms: Not Available to Industry
Depositor comments: 3rd generation lentiviral backbone. Please visit https://doi.org/10.1101/2022.02.28.482127 for bioRxiv preprint.
How to cite: pW401-lenti-sg1-mmItgb1-pEF1s-NLS-mScarlet-I-P2A-BlastR was a gift from Kenneth Yamada (Addgene plasmid # 189950 ; http://n2t.net/addgene:189950 ; RRID:Addgene_189950)
