[The description below was written by a language model from this plasmid's Addgene catalogue record and pLannotate feature annotations shown in this document.]
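Description:
pW401-lenti-sg1-mmItgb1-pEF1s-NLS-mScarlet-I-P2A-BlastR is a third-generation, self-inactivating lentiviral transfer plasmid of about 9.4 kb, built on the pW212 backbone, that delivers a Streptococcus pyogenes Cas9 guide RNA against mouse Itgb1 (integrin β1) together with a nuclear red fluorescent marker and a drug-selection gene. In bacteria it replicates from a high-copy ColE1/pUC origin and is selected with ampicillin (AmpR). The backbone also carries an f1 origin and an SV40/EM7-driven bleomycin/Zeocin resistance cassette lying outside the viral genome. Viral RNA is transcribed from a CMV enhancer/promoter fused to a truncated HIV-1 5′ LTR, which makes production Tat-independent. The packaged region contains the Ψ packaging signal with a gag fragment, the RRE for Rev-dependent nuclear export, the cPPT/CTS, a WPRE to boost transcript expression, and a ΔU3 3′ LTR followed by a bGH polyadenylation signal.

Between the LTRs sit two expression units. A human U6 RNA polymerase III promoter drives the Itgb1 guide #1 spacer fused to the SpCas9 gRNA scaffold. Downstream, a short EF-1α core promoter drives a single open reading frame encoding NLS-tagged mScarlet-I, a P2A self-cleaving peptide and blasticidin S deaminase, so transduced cells show red nuclei and can be enriched with blasticidin. The NLS and P2A are named in the record but not annotated separately in the feature table. No Cas9 is encoded, so the nuclease must be supplied from another source. The associated publication concerns efficient gene knockout in salivary gland epithelial explant cultures, consistent with use of this vector to disrupt Itgb1 while marking guide-expressing cells.
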