Features (pLannotate 1.2.2; 33 found; start..end, strand, type, name):
     22..221     +  promoter       CMV promoter: human cytomegalovirus (CMV) immediate early promoter
    239..419     +  LTR            5' LTR (truncated): truncated 5' long terminal repeat (LTR) from HIV-1
    466..591     +  misc_feature   HIV-1 Ψ: packaging signal of human immunodeficiency virus type 1
    575..938     +  CDS            HIV-1 gag (fragment): gag protein from human immunodeficiency virus 1; gag
   1084..1317    +  misc_feature   RRE: The Rev response element (RRE) of HIV-1 allows for Rev-dependent mRNA export from the nucleus to the cytoplasm.
   1694..1794    +  CDS            Rev (fragment): human immunodeficiency virus 1 (HIV-1) Rev protein; rev; enhances nuclear export of unspliced and incompletely spliced viral mRNAs
   1844..1961    +  misc_feature   cPPT/CTS: central polypurine tract and central termination sequence of HIV-1
   2012..2252    +  promoter       U6 promoter: RNA polymerase III promoter for human U6 snRNA
   2282..2357    +  misc_RNA       gRNA scaffold: guide RNA scaffold for the Streptococcus pyogenes CRISPR/Cas9 system
   2375..2393    +  CDS            small t antigen (fragment): SV40 (simian virus 40) small t antigen
   2419..2630    +  promoter       EF-1α core promoter: core promoter for human elongation factor EF-1α
   2706..3398    +  CDS            mScarlet-I: mScarlet-I is a basic (constitutively fluorescent) red fluorescent protein published in 2016, derived from synthetic construct. It is reported to be a rapidly-maturing monomer with moderate acid sensitivity.
   3465..3863    +  CDS            BSD: blasticidin S deaminase; Aspergillus terreus BSD; confers resistance to blasticidin
   3879..4467    +  misc_feature   WPRE: woodchuck hepatitis virus posttranscriptional regulatory element
   4518..4537    +  misc_feature   cPPT/CTS (fragment): central polypurine tract and central termination sequence of HIV-1
   4539..4772    +  LTR            3' LTR (ΔU3): self-inactivating 3' long terminal repeat (LTR) from HIV-1
   4804..5028    +  polyA_signal   bGH poly(A) signal: bovine growth hormone polyadenylation signal
   5032..5053    +  promoter       SV40 promoter (fragment): SV40 enhancer and early promoter
   5074..5502    +  rep_origin     f1 ori (sequence partly withheld): f1 bacteriophage origin of replication; arrow indicates direction of (+) strand synthesis
   5516..5845    +  promoter       SV40 promoter: SV40 enhancer and early promoter
   5893..5940    +  promoter       EM7 promoter: synthetic bacterial promoter&nbsp
   5959..6333    +  CDS            BleoR: antibiotic-binding protein; Sh ble from Streptoalloteichus hindustanus; confers resistance to bleomycin, phleomycin, and Zeocin™
   6343..6468    +  CDS            ble (fragment): BLE_KLEPN - Experimental evidence at protein level: Swiss-Prot protein existence level 1. Binding protein with a strong affinity to the bleomycin family of antibiotics. Binds to CL990; an antimitotic-antibiotic compound. From Klebsiella pneumoniae.
   6463..6584    +  polyA_signal   SV40 poly(A) signal: SV40 polyadenylation signal
   6657..6673    -  protein_bind   lac operator: The lac repressor binds to the lac operator to inhibit transcription in E. coli. This inhibition can be relieved by adding lactose or isopropyl-β-D-thiogalactopyranoside (IPTG). lac repressor encoded by lacI
   6681..6711    -  promoter       lac promoter: promoter for the E. coli lac operon
   6726..6747    -  protein_bind   CAP binding site: CAP binding activates transcription in the presence of cAMP. E. coli catabolite activator protein
   6760..6852    -  CDS            lacI (fragment): lac repressor; lacI; The lac repressor binds to the lac operator to inhibit transcription in E. coli. This inhibition can be relieved by adding lactose or isopropyl-β-D-thiogalactopyranoside (IPTG).
   7035..7623    -  rep_origin     ori: high-copy-number ColE1/pMB1/pBR322/pUC origin of replication
   7794..8654    -  CDS            AmpR: β-lactamase; bla; confers resistance to ampicillin, carbenicillin, and related antibiotics
   8655..8759    -  promoter       AmpR promoter: bla
   8818..8870    -  misc_feature   bom (fragment): basis of mobility region from pBR322
   9025..21      +  enhancer       CMV enhancer (across the origin): human cytomegalovirus immediate early enhancer
>Addgene plasmid #189950 | pW401-lenti-sg1-mmItgb1-pEF1s-NLS-mScarlet-I-P2A-BlastR | addgene full sequence | sequence record 376602 | Addgene NGS Result
TTAGTCATCGCTATTACCATGGTGATGCGGTTTTGGCAGTACATCAATGGGCGTGGATAGCGGTTTGACT
CACGGGGATTTCCAAGTCTCCACCCCATTGACGTCAATGGGAGTTTGTTTTGGCACCAAAATCAACGGGA
CTTTCCAAAATGTCGTAACAACTCCGCCCCATTGACGCAAATGGGCGGTAGGCGTGTACGGTGGGAGGTC
TATATAAGCAGCGCGTTTTGCCTGTACTGGGTCTCTCTGGTTAGACCAGATCTGAGCCTGGGAGCTCTCT
GGCTAACTAGGGAACCCACTGCTTAAGCCTCAATAAAGCTTGCCTTGAGTGCTTCAAGTAGTGTGTGCCC
GTCTGTTGTGTGACTCTGGTAACTAGAGATCCCTCAGACCCTTTTAGTCAGTGTGGAAAATCTCTAGCAG
TGGCGCCCGAACAGGGACTTGAAAGCGAAAGGGAAACCAGAGGAGCTCTCTCGACGCAGGACTCGGCTTG
CTGAAGCGCGCACGGCAAGAGGCGAGGGGCGGCGACTGGTGAGTACGCCAAAAATTTTGACTAGCGGAGG
CTAGAAGGAGAGAGATGGGTGCGAGAGCGTCAGTATTAAGCGGGGGAGAATTAGATCGCGATGGGAAAAA
ATTCGGTTAAGGCCAGGGGGAAAGAAAAAATATAAATTAAAACATATAGTATGGGCAAGCAGGGAGCTAG
AACGATTCGCAGTTAATCCTGGCCTGTTAGAAACATCAGAAGGCTGTAGACAAATACTGGGACAGCTACA
ACCATCCCTTCAGACAGGATCAGAAGAACTTAGATCATTATATAATACAGTAGCAACCCTCTATTGTGTG
CATCAAAGGATAGAGATAAAAGACACCAAGGAAGCTTTAGACAAGATAGAGGAAGAGCAAAACAAAAGTA
AGACCACCGCACAGCAAGCGGCCGCTGATCTTCAGACCTGGAGGAGGAGATATGAGGGACAATTGGAGAA
GTGAATTATATAAATATAAAGTAGTAAAAATTGAACCATTAGGAGTAGCACCCACCAAGGCAAAGAGAAG
AGTGGTGCAGAGAGAAAAAAGAGCAGTGGGAATAGGAGCTTTGTTCCTTGGGTTCTTGGGAGCAGCAGGA
AGCACTATGGGCGCAGCGTCAATGACGCTGACGGTACAGGCCAGACAATTATTGTCTGGTATAGTGCAGC
AGCAGAACAATTTGCTGAGGGCTATTGAGGCGCAACAGCATCTGTTGCAACTCACAGTCTGGGGCATCAA
GCAGCTCCAGGCAAGAATCCTGGCTGTGGAAAGATACCTAAAGGATCAACAGCTCCTGGGGATTTGGGGT
TGCTCTGGAAAACTCATTTGCACCACTGCTGTGCCTTGGAATGCTAGTTGGAGTAATAAATCTCTGGAAC
AGATTTGGAATCACACGACCTGGATGGAGTGGGACAGAGAAATTAACAATTACACAAGCTTAATACACTC
CTTAATTGAAGAATCGCAAAACCAGCAAGAAAAGAATGAACAAGAATTATTGGAATTAGATAAATGGGCA
AGTTTGTGGAATTGGTTTAACATAACAAATTGGCTGTGGTATATAAAATTATTCATAATGATAGTAGGAG
GCTTGGTAGGTTTAAGAATAGTTTTTGCTGTACTTTCTATAGTGAATAGAGTTAGGCAGGGATATTCACC
ATTATCGTTTCAGACCCACCTCCCAACCCCGAGGGGACCCGACAGGCCCGAAGGAATAGAAGAAGAAGGT
GGAGAGAGAGACAGAGACAGATCCATTCGATTAGTGAACGGATCGGCACTGCGTGCGCCAATTCTGCAGA
CAAATGGCAGTATTCATCCACAATTTTAAAAGAAAAGGGGGGATTGGGGGGTACAGTGCAGGGGAAAGAA
TAGTAGACATAATAGCAACAGACATACAAACTAAAGAATTACAAAAACAAATTACAAAAATTCAAAATTT
TCGGGTTTATTACAGGGACAGCAGAGATCCAGTTTGGTTAATTAAGGTACCGAGGGCCTATTTCCCATGA
TTCCTTCATATTTGCATATACGATACAAGGCTGTTAGAGAGATAATTAGAATTAATTTGACTGTAAACAC
AAAGATATTAGTACAAAATACGTGACGTAGAAAGTAATAATTTCTTGGGTAGTTTGCAGTTTTAAAATTA
TGTTTTAAAATGGACTATCATATGCTTACCGTAACTTGAAAGTATTTCGATTTCTTGGCTTTATATATCT
TGTGGAAAGGACGAAACACCGCAAACTGATCAATCCAATCCGTTTTAGAGCTAGAAATAGCAAGTTAAAA
TAAGGCTAGTCCGTTATCAACTTGAAAAAGTGGCACCGAGTCGGTGCTTTTTTGAATTCGCTAGCTAGGT
CTTGAAAGGAGTGGGAATTGGCTCCGGTGCCCGTCAGTGGGCAGAGCGCACATCGCCCACAGTCCCCGAG
AAGTTGGGGGGAGGGGTCGGCAATTGATCCGGTGCCTAGAGAAGGTGGCGCGGGGTAAACTGGGAAAGTG
ATGTCGTGTACTGGCTCCGCCTTTTTCCCGAGGGTGGGGGAGAACCGTATATAAGTGCAGTAGTCGCCGT
GAACGTTCTTTTTCGCAACGGGTTTGCCGCCAGAACACAGGACCGGTTCTAGAGCGCTGCCACCATGAAG
CGACCTGCCGCCACAAAGAAGGCTGGACAGGCTAAGAAGAAGAAAGTGAGCAAGGGCGAGGCAGTGATCA
AGGAGTTCATGCGGTTCAAGGTGCACATGGAGGGCTCCATGAACGGCCACGAGTTCGAGATCGAGGGCGA
GGGCGAGGGCCGCCCCTACGAGGGCACCCAGACCGCCAAGCTGAAGGTGACCAAGGGTGGCCCCCTGCCC
TTCTCCTGGGACATCCTGTCCCCTCAGTTCATGTACGGCTCCAGGGCCTTCATCAAGCACCCCGCCGACA
TCCCCGACTACTATAAGCAGTCCTTCCCCGAGGGCTTCAAGTGGGAGCGCGTGATGAACTTCGAGGACGG
CGGCGCCGTGACCGTGACCCAGGACACCTCCCTGGAGGACGGCACCCTGATCTACAAGGTGAAGCTCCGC
GGCACCAACTTCCCTCCTGACGGCCCCGTAATGCAGAAGAAGACAATGGGCTGGGAAGCGTCCACCGAGC
GGTTGTACCCCGAGGACGGCGTGCTGAAGGGCGACATTAAGATGGCCCTGCGCCTGAAGGACGGCGGCCG
CTACCTGGCGGACTTCAAGACCACCTACAAGGCCAAGAAGCCCGTGCAGATGCCCGGCGCCTACAACGTC
GACCGCAAGTTGGACATCACCTCCCACAACGAGGACTACACCGTGGTGGAACAGTACGAACGCTCCGAGG
GCCGCCACTCCACCGGCGGCATGGACGAGCTGTACAAGGGATCCGGCGCAACAAACTTCTCTCTGCTGAA
ACAAGCCGGAGATGTCGAAGAGAATCCTGGACCGATGGCCAAGCCTTTGTCTCAAGAAGAATCCACCCTC
ATTGAAAGAGCAACGGCTACAATCAACAGCATCCCCATCTCTGAAGACTACAGCGTCGCCAGCGCAGCTC
TCTCTAGCGACGGCCGCATCTTCACTGGTGTCAATGTATATCATTTTACTGGGGGACCTTGTGCAGAACT
CGTGGTGCTGGGCACTGCTGCTGCTGCGGCAGCTGGCAACCTGACTTGTATCGTCGCGATCGGAAATGAG
AACAGGGGCATCTTGAGCCCCTGCGGACGGTGCCGACAGGTGCTTCTCGATCTGCATCCTGGGATCAAAG
CCATAGTGAAGGACAGTGATGGACAGCCGACGGCAGTTGGGATTCGTGAATTGCTGCCCTCTGGTTATGT
GTGGGAGGGCTAAACGCGTTAAGTCGACAATCAACCTCTGGATTACAAAATTTGTGAAAGATTGACTGGT
ATTCTTAACTATGTTGCTCCTTTTACGCTATGTGGATACGCTGCTTTAATGCCTTTGTATCATGCTATTG
CTTCCCGTATGGCTTTCATTTTCTCCTCCTTGTATAAATCCTGGTTGCTGTCTCTTTATGAGGAGTTGTG
GCCCGTTGTCAGGCAACGTGGCGTGGTGTGCACTGTGTTTGCTGACGCAACCCCCACTGGTTGGGGCATT
GCCACCACCTGTCAGCTCCTTTCCGGGACTTTCGCTTTCCCCCTCCCTATTGCCACGGCGGAACTCATCG
CCGCCTGCCTTGCCCGCTGCTGGACAGGGGCTCGGCTGTTGGGCACTGACAATTCCGTGGTGTTGTCGGG
GAAATCATCGTCCTTTCCTTGGCTGCTCGCCTGTGTTGCCACCTGGATTCTGCGCGGGACGTCCTTCTGC
TACGTCCCTTCGGCCCTCAATCCAGCGGACCTTCCTTCCCGCGGCCTGCTGCCGGCTCTGCGGCCTCTTC
CGCGTCTTCGCCTTCGCCCTCAGACGAGTCGGATCTCCCTTTGGGCCGCCTCCCCGCGTCGACTTTAAGA
CCAATGACTTACAAGGCAGCTGTAGATCTTAGCCACTTTTTAAAAGAAAAGGGGGGACTGGAAGGGCTAA
TTCACTCCCAACGAAGACAAGATCTGCTTTTTGCTTGTACTGGGTCTCTCTGGTTAGACCAGATCTGAGC
CTGGGAGCTCTCTGGCTAACTAGGGAACCCACTGCTTAAGCCTCAATAAAGCTTGCCTTGAGTGCTTCAA
GTAGTGTGTGCCCGTCTGTTGTGTGACTCTGGTAACTAGAGATCCCTCAGACCCTTTTAGTCAGTGTGGA
AAATCTCTAGCAGGGCCCGTTTAAACCCGCTGATCAGCCTCGACTGTGCCTTCTAGTTGCCAGCCATCTG
TTGTTTGCCCCTCCCCCGTGCCTTCCTTGACCCTGGAAGGTGCCACTCCCACTGTCCTTTCCTAATAAAA
TGAGGAAATTGCATCGCATTGTCTGAGTAGGTGTCATTCTATTCTGGGGGGTGGGGTGGGGCAGGACAGC
AAGGGGGAGGATTGGGAAGACAATAGCAGGCATGCTGGGGATGCGGTGGGCTCTATGGCTTCTGAGGCGG
AAAGAACCAGCTGGGGCTCTAGGGGGTATCCCC
[124 nt withheld, positions 5074-5197]
C
[91 nt withheld, positions 5199-5289]
A
[49 nt withheld, positions 5291-5339]
CCTTTGACGTTGGAGTCCACGTTCTTT
[37 nt withheld, positions 5367-5403]
ACCCTATCTCGGTCTATTCTTTTGATTTATAAGGGATTTTGCCGATTTCGGCCTATTGGTTAAAAAATGA
GCTGATTTAACAAAAATTTAACGCGAATTAATTCTGTGGAATGTGTGTCAGTTAGGGTGTGGAAAGTCCC
CAGGCTCCCCAGCAGGCAGAAGTATGCAAAGCATGCATCTCAATTAGTCAGCAACCAGGTGTGGAAAGTC
CCCAGGCTCCCCAGCAGGCAGAAGTATGCAAAGCATGCATCTCAATTAGTCAGCAACCATAGTCCCGCCC
CTAACTCCGCCCATCCCGCCCCTAACTCCGCCCAGTTCCGCCCATTCTCCGCCCCATGGCTGACTAATTT
TTTTTATTTATGCAGAGGCCGAGGCCGCCTCTGCCTCTGAGCTATTCCAGAAGTAGTGAGGAGGCTTTTT
TGGAGGCCTAGGCTTTTGCAAAAAGCTCCCGGGAGCTTGTATATCCATTTTCGGATCTGATCAGCACGTG
TTGACAATTAATCATCGGCATAGTATATCGGCATAGTATAATACGACAAGGTGAGGAACTAAACCATGGC
CAAGTTGACCAGTGCCGTTCCGGTGCTCACCGCGCGCGACGTCGCCGGAGCGGTCGAGTTCTGGACCGAC
CGGCTCGGGTTCTCCCGGGACTTCGTGGAGGACGACTTCGCCGGTGTGGTCCGGGACGACGTGACCCTGT
TCATCAGCGCGGTCCAGGACCAGGTGGTGCCGGACAACACCCTGGCCTGGGTGTGGGTGCGCGGCCTGGA
CGAGCTGTACGCCGAGTGGTCGGAGGTCGTGTCCACGAACTTCCGGGACGCCTCCGGGCCGGCCATGACC
GAGATCGGCGAGCAGCCGTGGGGGCGGGAGTTCGCCCTGCGCGACCCGGCCGGCAACTGCGTGCACTTCG
TGGCCGAGGAGCAGGACTGACACGTGCTACGAGATTTCGATTCCACCGCCGCCTTCTATGAAAGGTTGGG
CTTCGGAATCGTTTTCCGGGACGCCGGCTGGATGATCCTCCAGCGCGGGGATCTCATGCTGGAGTTCTTC
GCCCACCCCAACTTGTTTATTGCAGCTTATAATGGTTACAAATAAAGCAATAGCATCACAAATTTCACAA
ATAAAGCATTTTTTTCACTGCATTCTAGTTGTGGTTTGTCCAAACTCATCAATGTATCTTATCATGTCTG
TATACCGTCGACCTCTAGCTAGAGCTTGGCGTAATCATGGTCATAGCTGTTTCCTGTGTGAAATTGTTAT
CCGCTCACAATTCCACACAACATACGAGCCGGAAGCATAAAGTGTAAAGCCTGGGGTGCCTAATGAGTGA
GCTAACTCACATTAATTGCGTTGCGCTCACTGCCCGCTTTCCAGTCGGGAAACCTGTCGTGCCAGCTGCA
TTAATGAATCGGCCAACGCGCGGGGAGAGGCGGTTTGCGTATTGGGCGCTCTTCCGCTTCCTCGCTCACT
GACTCGCTGCGCTCGGTCGTTCGGCTGCGGCGAGCGGTATCAGCTCACTCAAAGGCGGTAATACGGTTAT
CCACAGAATCAGGGGATAACGCAGGAAAGAACATGTGAGCAAAAGGCCAGCAAAAGGCCAGGAACCGTAA
AAAGGCCGCGTTGCTGGCGTTTTTCCATAGGCTCCGCCCCCCTGACGAGCATCACAAAAATCGACGCTCA
AGTCAGAGGTGGCGAAACCCGACAGGACTATAAAGATACCAGGCGTTTCCCCCTGGAAGCTCCCTCGTGC
GCTCTCCTGTTCCGACCCTGCCGCTTACCGGATACCTGTCCGCCTTTCTCCCTTCGGGAAGCGTGGCGCT
TTCTCATAGCTCACGCTGTAGGTATCTCAGTTCGGTGTAGGTCGTTCGCTCCAAGCTGGGCTGTGTGCAC
GAACCCCCCGTTCAGCCCGACCGCTGCGCCTTATCCGGTAACTATCGTCTTGAGTCCAACCCGGTAAGAC
ACGACTTATCGCCACTGGCAGCAGCCACTGGTAACAGGATTAGCAGAGCGAGGTATGTAGGCGGTGCTAC
AGAGTTCTTGAAGTGGTGGCCTAACTACGGCTACACTAGAAGAACAGTATTTGGTATCTGCGCTCTGCTG
AAGCCAGTTACCTTCGGAAAAAGAGTTGGTAGCTCTTGATCCGGCAAACAAACCACCGCTGGTAGCGGTG
GTTTTTTTGTTTGCAAGCAGCAGATTACGCGCAGAAAAAAAGGATCTCAAGAAGATCCTTTGATCTTTTC
TACGGGGTCTGACGCTCAGTGGAACGAAAACTCACGTTAAGGGATTTTGGTCATGAGATTATCAAAAAGG
ATCTTCACCTAGATCCTTTTAAATTAAAAATGAAGTTTTAAATCAATCTAAAGTATATATGAGTAAACTT
GGTCTGACAGTTACCAATGCTTAATCAGTGAGGCACCTATCTCAGCGATCTGTCTATTTCGTTCATCCAT
AGTTGCCTGACTCCCCGTCGTGTAGATAACTACGATACGGGAGGGCTTACCATCTGGCCCCAGTGCTGCA
ATGATACCGCGAGACCCACGCTCACCGGCTCCAGATTTATCAGCAATAAACCAGCCAGCCGGAAGGGCCG
AGCGCAGAAGTGGTCCTGCAACTTTATCCGCCTCCATCCAGTCTATTAATTGTTGCCGGGAAGCTAGAGT
AAGTAGTTCGCCAGTTAATAGTTTGCGCAACGTTGTTGCCATTGCTACAGGCATCGTGGTGTCACGCTCG
TCGTTTGGTATGGCTTCATTCAGCTCCGGTTCCCAACGATCAAGGCGAGTTACATGATCCCCCATGTTGT
GCAAAAAAGCGGTTAGCTCCTTCGGTCCTCCGATCGTTGTCAGAAGTAAGTTGGCCGCAGTGTTATCACT
CATGGTTATGGCAGCACTGCATAATTCTCTTACTGTCATGCCATCCGTAAGATGCTTTTCTGTGACTGGT
GAGTACTCAACCAAGTCATTCTGAGAATAGTGTATGCGGCGACCGAGTTGCTCTTGCCCGGCGTCAATAC
GGGATAATACCGCGCCACATAGCAGAACTTTAAAAGTGCTCATCATTGGAAAACGTTCTTCGGGGCGAAA
ACTCTCAAGGATCTTACCGCTGTTGAGATCCAGTTCGATGTAACCCACTCGTGCACCCAACTGATCTTCA
GCATCTTTTACTTTCACCAGCGTTTCTGGGTGAGCAAAAACAGGAAGGCAAAATGCCGCAAAAAAGGGAA
TAAGGGCGACACGGAAATGTTGAATACTCATACTCTTCCTTTTTCAATATTATTGAAGCATTTATCAGGG
TTATTGTCTCATGAGCGGATACATATTTGAATGTATTTAGAAAAATAAACAAATAGGGGTTCCGCGCACA
TTTCCCCGAAAAGTGCCACCTGACGTCGACGGATCGGGAGATCTCCCGATCCCCTATGGTGCACTCTCAG
TACAATCTGCTCTGATGCCGCATAGTTAAGCCAGTATCTGCTCCCTGCTTGTGTGTTGGAGGTCGCTGAG
TAGTGCGCGAGCAAAATTTAAGCTACAACAAGGCAAGGCTTGACCGACAATTGCATGAAGAATCTGCTTA
GGGTTAGGCGTTTTGCGCTGCTTCGCGATGTACGGGCCAGATATACGCGTTGACATTGATTATTGACTAG
TTATTAATAGTAATCAATTACGGGGTCATTAGTTCATAGCCCATATATGGAGTTCCGCGTTACATAACTT
ACGGTAAATGGCCCGCCTGGCTGACCGCCCAACGACCCCCGCCCATTGACGTCAATAATGACGTATGTTC
CCATAGTAACGCCAATAGGGACTTTCCATTGACGTCAATGGGTGGAGTATTTACGGTAAACTGCCCACTT
GGCAGTACATCAAGTGTATCATATGCCAAGTACGCCCCCTATTGACGTCAATGACGGTAAATGGCCCGCC
TGGCATTATGCCCAGTACATGACCTTATGGGACTTTCCTACTTGGCAGTACATCTACGTA
